>Addgene plasmid #140554 | pAAV-hsyn-GRAB_DA2h | addgene full sequence | sequence record 307193 | Addgene NGS Result
CCTGCAGGCAGCTGCGCGCTCGCTCGCTCACTGAGGCCGCCCGGGCGTCGGGCGACCTTTGGTCGCCCGG
CCTCAGTGAGCGAGCGAGCGCGCAGAGAGGGAGTGGCCAACTCCATCACTAGGGGTTCCTGCGGCCGCAC
GCGTATGAGGCGGGGTGGGGGTGCCTACCTGACGACCGACCCCGACCCACTGGACAAGCACCCAACCCCC
ATTCCCCAAATTGCGCATCCCCTATCAGAGAGGGGGAGGGGAAACAGGATGCGGCGAGGCGCGTGCGCAC
TGCCAGCTTCAGCACCGCGGACAGTGCCTTCGCCCCCGCCTGGCGGCGCGCGCCACCGCCGCCTCAGCAC
TGAAGGCGCGCTGACGTCACTCGCCGGTCCCCCGCAAACTCCCCTTCCCGGCCACCTTGGTCGCGTCCGC
GCCGCCGCCGGCCCAGCCGGACCGCACCACGCGAGGCGCGAGATAGGGGGGCACGGGCGCGACCATCTGC
GCTGCGGCGCCGGCGACTCAGCGCTGCCTCAGTCTGCGGTGGGCAGCGGAGGAGTCGTGTCGTGCCTGAG
AGCGCAGTCGAGAAACCGGTGCCACCATGGAGACAGACACACTCCTGCTATGGGTACTGCTGCTCTGGGT
TCCAGGTTCCACTGGTGACACAAGTTTGTACAAAAAAGTTGGCACCACCGGTGATCCACTGAATCTGTCC
TGGTATGATGATGATCTGGAGAGGCAGAACTGGAGCCGGCCCTTCAACGGGTCAGACGGGAAGGCGGACA
GACCCCACTACAACTACTATGCCACACTGCTCACCCTGCTCATCGCTGTCATCGTCTTCGGCAACGTGCT
GGTGTGCATGGCTGTGTCCCGCGAGAAGGCGCTGCAGACCACCACCAACTACCTGATCGTCAGCCTCGCA
GTGGCCGACCTCCTCGTCGCCACACTGGTCATGCCCTGGGTTGTCTACCTGGAGGTGGTAGGTGAGTGGA
AATTCAGCAGGATTCACTGTGACATCTTCGTCACTCTGGACGTCATGATGTGCACGGCGAGCATCCTGAA
CTTGTGTGCCATCAGCATCGACAGGTACACAGCTGTGGCCATGCCCATGCTGTACAATACGCGCTACAGC
TCCAAGCGCCGGGTCACCGTCATGATCTCCATCGTCTGGGTCCTGTCCTTCACCATCTCCTGCCCACTCC
TCTTCGGACTCAATAACGCAGACCAGAACGAGTGCATCATTGCCAACCCGGCCTTCGTGGTCTACTCCTC
CATCGTCTCCTTCTACGTGCCCTTCATTGTCATGCTGCTGGTCTACATCAAGATCTACATTGTCCTCCGC
AGACGCCGCAAGCGAGTCAACACCAAACGCAGCAGCCGAGCTTTCAGGGCCCACCTGAGGGCTCCACTAA
AGGGCAACTGTACTCACCCCGAGGACATGAAACTCGGAGGAACTGTCTATATCAAGGCCGACAAGCAGAA
GAACGGCATCAAGGCGAACTTCCACATCCGCCACAACATCGAGGACGGCGGCGTGCAGCTCGCCTACCAC
TACCAGCAGAACACCCCCATCGGCGACGGCCCCGTGCTGCTGCCCGACAACCACTACCTGAGCGTGCAGT
CCAAACTTTCGAAAGACCCCAACGAGAAGCGCGATCACATGGTCCTGCTGGAGTTCGTGACCGCCGCCGG
GATCACTCTCGGCATGGACGAGCTGTACAAGGGCGGTACCGGAGGGAAATCCATGGTGAGCAAGGGCGAG
GAGCTGTTCACCGGGGTGGTGCCCATCCTGGTCGAGCTGGACGGCGACGTAAACGGCCACAAGTTCAGCG
TGTCCGGCGAGGGTGAGGGCGATGCCACCTACGGCAAGCTGACCCTGAAGTTCATCTGCACCACCGGCAA
GCTGCCCGTGCCCTGGCCCACCCTCGTGACCACCCTGACCTACGGCGTGCAGTGCTTCAGCCGCTACCCC
GACCACATGAAGCAGCACGACTTCTTCAAGTCCGCCATGCCCGAAGGCTACATCCAGGAGCGCACCATCT
TCTTCAAGGACGACGGCAACTACAAGACCCGCGCCGAGGTGAAGTTCGAGGGCGACACCCTGGTGAACCG
CATCGAGCTGAAGGGCATCGACTTCAAGGAGGACGGCAACATCCTGGGGCACAAGCTGGAGTACAACACT
GGAGCAGCAGCAATGAGCCGTAGGAAGCTCTCCCAGCAGAAGGAGAAGAAAGCCACTCAGATGCTCGCCA
TTGTTCTCGGCGTGTTCATCATCTGCTGGCTGCCCTTCTTCATCACACACATCCTGAACATACACTGTGA
CTGCAACATCCCGCCTGTCCTGTACAGCGCCTTCACGTGGCTGGGCTATGTCAACAGCGCCGTGAACCCC
ATCATCTACACCACCTTCAACATTGAGTTCCGCAAGGCCTTCCTGAAGATCCTCCACTGCTGAGAATTCG
ATATCAAGCTTATCGATAATCAACCTCTGGATTACAAAATTTGTGAAAGATTGACTGGTATTCTTAACTA
TGTTGCTCCTTTTACGCTATGTGGATACGCTGCTTTAATGCCTTTGTATCATGCTATTGCTTCCCGTATG
GCTTTCATTTTCTCCTCCTTGTATAAATCCTGGTTGCTGTCTCTTTATGAGGAGTTGTGGCCCGTTGTCA
GGCAACGTGGCGTGGTGTGCACTGTGTTTGCTGACGCAACCCCCACTGGTTGGGGCATTGCCACCACCTG
TCAGCTCCTTTCCGGGACTTTCGCTTTCCCCCTCCCTATTGCCACGGCGGAACTCATCGCCGCCTGCCTT
GCCCGCTGCTGGACAGGGGCTCGGCTGTTGGGCACTGACAATTCCGTGGTGTTGTCGGGGAAATCATCGT
CCTTTCCTTGGCTGCTCGCCTATGTTGCCACCTGGATTCTGCGCGGGACGTCCTTCTGCTACGTCCCTTC
GGCCCTCAATCCAGCGGACCTTCCTTCCCGCGGCCTGCTGCCGGCTCTGCGGCCTCTTCCGCGTCTTCGC
CTTCGCCCTCAGACGAGTCGGATCTCCCTTTGGGCCGCCTCCCCGCATCGATACCGAGCGCTGCTCGAGA
GATCTACGGGTGGCATCCCTGTGACCCCTCCCCAGTGCCTCTCCTGGCCCTGGAAGTTGCCACTCCAGTG
CCCACCAGCCTTGTCCTAATAAAATTAAGTTGCATCATTTTGTCTGACTAGGTGTCCTTCTATAATATTA
TGGGGTGGAGGGGGGTGGTATGGAGCAAGGGGCAAGTTGGGAAGACAACCTGTAGGGCCTGCGGGGTCTA
TTGGGAACCAAGCTGGAGTGCAGTGGCACAATCTTGGCTCACTGCAATCTCCGCCTCCTGGGTTCAAGCG
ATTCTCCTGCCTCAGCCTCCCGAGTTGTTGGGATTCCAGGCATGCATGACCAGGCTCAGCTAATTTTTGT
TTTTTTGGTAGAGACGGGGTTTCACCATATTGGCCAGGCTGGTCTCCAACTCCTAATCTCAGGTGATCTA
CCCACCTTGGCCTCCCAAATTGCTGGGATTACAGGCGTGAACCACTGCTCCCTTCCCTGTCCTTCTGATT
TTGTAGGTAACCACGTGCGGACCGAGCGGCCGCAGGAACCCCTAGTGATGGAGTTGGCCACTCCCTCTCT
GCGCGCTCGCTCGCTCACTGAGGCCGGGCGACCAAAGGTCGCCCGACGCCCGGGCTTTGCCCGGGCGGCC
TCAGTGAGCGAGCGAGCGCGCAGCTGCCTGCAGGGGCGCCTGATGCGGTATTTTCTCCTTACGCATCTGT
GCGGTATTTCACACCGCATA
[95 nt withheld, positions 3801-3895]
T
[46 nt withheld, positions 3897-3942]
C
[141 nt withheld, positions 3944-4084]
CCTTTGACGTTGGAGTCCACGTTCTTT
[37 nt withheld, positions 4112-4148]
ACTCTATCTCGGGCTATTCTTTTGATTTATAAGGGATTTTGCCGATTTCGGTCTATTGGTTAAAAAATGA
GCTGATTTAACAAAAATTTAACGCGAATTTTAACAAAATATTAACGTTTACAATTTTATGGTGCACTCTC
AGTACAATCTGCTCTGATGCCGCATAGTTAAGCCAGCCCCGACACCCGCCAACACCCGCTGACGCGCCCT
GACGGGCTTGTCTGCTCCCGGCATCCGCTTACAGACAAGCTGTGACCGTCTCCGGGAGCTGCATGTGTCA
GAGGTTTTCACCGTCATCACCGAAACGCGCGAGACGAAAGGGCCTCGTGATACGCCTATTTTTATAGGTT
AATGTCATGATAATAATGGTTTCTTAGACGTCAGGTGGCACTTTTCGGGGAAATGTGCGCGGAACCCCTA
TTTGTTTATTTTTCTAAATACATTCAAATATGTATCCGCTCATGAGACAATAACCCTGATAAATGCTTCA
ATAATATTGAAAAAGGAAGAGTATGAGTATTCAACATTTCCGTGTCGCCCTTATTCCCTTTTTTGCGGCA
TTTTGCCTTCCTGTTTTTGCTCACCCAGAAACGCTGGTGAAAGTAAAAGATGCTGAAGATCAGTTGGGTG
CACGAGTGGGTTACATCGAACTGGATCTCAACAGCGGTAAGATCCTTGAGAGTTTTCGCCCCGAAGAACG
TTTTCCAATGATGAGCACTTTTAAAGTTCTGCTATGTGGCGCGGTATTATCCCGTATTGACGCCGGGCAA
GAGCAACTCGGTCGCCGCATACACTATTCTCAGAATGACTTGGTTGAGTACTCACCAGTCACAGAAAAGC
ATCTTACGGATGGCATGACAGTAAGAGAATTATGCAGTGCTGCCATAACCATGAGTGATAACACTGCGGC
CAACTTACTTCTGACAACGATCGGAGGACCGAAGGAGCTAACCGCTTTTTTGCACAACATGGGGGATCAT
GTAACTCGCCTTGATCGTTGGGAACCGGAGCTGAATGAAGCCATACCAAACGACGAGCGTGACACCACGA
TGCCTGTAGCAATGGCAACAACGTTGCGCAAACTATTAACTGGCGAACTACTTACTCTAGCTTCCCGGCA
ACAATTAATAGACTGGATGGAGGCGGATAAAGTTGCAGGACCACTTCTGCGCTCGGCCCTTCCGGCTGGC
TGGTTTATTGCTGATAAATCTGGAGCCGGTGAGCGTGGGTCTCGCGGTATCATTGCAGCACTGGGGCCAG
ATGGTAAGCCCTCCCGTATCGTAGTTATCTACACGACGGGGAGTCAGGCAACTATGGATGAACGAAATAG
ACAGATCGCTGAGATAGGTGCCTCACTGATTAAGCATTGGTAACTGTCAGACCAAGTTTACTCATATATA
CTTTAGATTGATTTAAAACTTCATTTTTAATTTAAAAGGATCTAGGTGAAGATCCTTTTTGATAATCTCA
TGACCAAAATCCCTTAACGTGAGTTTTCGTTCCACTGAGCGTCAGACCCCGTAGAAAAGATCAAAGGATC
TTCTTGAGATCCTTTTTTTCTGCGCGTAATCTGCTGCTTGCAAACAAAAAAACCACCGCTACCAGCGGTG
GTTTGTTTGCCGGATCAAGAGCTACCAACTCTTTTTCCGAAGGTAACTGGCTTCAGCAGAGCGCAGATAC
CAAATACTGTTCTTCTAGTGTAGCCGTAGTTAGGCCACCACTTCAAGAACTCTGTAGCACCGCCTACATA
CCTCGCTCTGCTAATCCTGTTACCAGTGGCTGCTGCCAGTGGCGATAAGTCGTGTCTTACCGGGTTGGAC
TCAAGACGATAGTTACCGGATAAGGCGCAGCGGTCGGGCTGAACGGGGGGTTCGTGCACACAGCCCAGCT
TGGAGCGAACGACCTACACCGAACTGAGATACCTACAGCGTGAGCTATGAGAAAGCGCCACGCTTCCCGA
AGGGAGAAAGGCGGACAGGTATCCGGTAAGCGGCAGGGTCGGAACAGGAGAGCGCACGAGGGAGCTTCCA
GGGGGAAACGCCTGGTATCTTTATAGTCCTGTCGGGTTTCGCCACCTCTGACTTGAGCGTCGATTTTTGT
GATGCTCGTCAGGGGGGCGGAGCCTATGGAAAAACGCCAGCAACGCGGCCTTTTTACGGTTCCTGGCCTT
TTGCTGGCCTTTTGCTCACATGT
Features (pLannotate 1.2.2; 19 found; start..end, strand, type, name):
     12..39      +  repeat_region  AAV2 ITR (fragment): inverted terminal repeat of adeno-associated virus serotype 2 inverted
     68..95      +  repeat_region  AAV2 ITR (fragment): inverted terminal repeat of adeno-associated virus serotype 2 inverted
    145..567     +  promoter       hSyn promoter (fragment): human synapsin I promoter; confers neuron-specific expression (Kügler et al., 2003)
    587..649     +  sig_peptide    Igκ leader: leader sequence from mouse immunoglobulin κ light chain
    651..668     +  protein_bind   attB1 (fragment): mutant version of attB; core recombination site for the Gateway® BP reaction BP Clonase™
    806..1378    +  CDS            Drd4 (fragment): DRD4_MOUSE - Experimental evidence at protein level: Swiss-Prot protein existence level 1. Dopamine receptor responsible for neuronal signaling in the mesolimbic system of the brain, an area of the brain that regulates emotion and complex behavior. Activated by dopamine, but also by epinephrine and norepinephrine, and by numerous synthetic agonists and drugs. Agonist binding triggers signaling via G proteins that inhibit adenylyl cyclase (By similarity). Modulates the circadian rhythm of contrast sensitivity by regulating the rhythmic expression of NPAS2 in the retinal ganglion cells (PubMed:2
   1445..2167    +  CDS            cEGFP: cEGFP is a basic (constitutively fluorescent) green fluorescent protein published in 2008, derived from Aequorea victoria.
   2186..2434    +  CDS            Drd4 (fragment): DRD4_MOUSE - Experimental evidence at protein level: Swiss-Prot protein existence level 1. Dopamine receptor responsible for neuronal signaling in the mesolimbic system of the brain, an area of the brain that regulates emotion and complex behavior. Activated by dopamine, but also by epinephrine and norepinephrine, and by numerous synthetic agonists and drugs. Agonist binding triggers signaling via G proteins that inhibit adenylyl cyclase (By similarity). Modulates the circadian rhythm of contrast sensitivity by regulating the rhythmic expression of NPAS2 in the retinal ganglion cells (PubMed:2
   2444..2468    +  misc_feature   MCS (fragment): pBluescript multiple cloning site
   2468..3056    +  misc_feature   WPRE: woodchuck hepatitis virus posttranscriptional regulatory element
   3088..3564    +  polyA_signal   hGH poly(A) signal: human growth hormone polyadenylation signal
   3604..3744    +  repeat_region  AAV2 ITR: inverted terminal repeat of adeno-associated virus serotype 2 inverted
   3749..3800    -  misc_feature   bom (fragment): basis of mobility region from pBR322
   3819..4274    +  rep_origin     f1 ori (sequence partly withheld): f1 bacteriophage origin of replication; arrow indicates direction of (+) strand synthesis
   4275..4324    -  misc_feature   bom (fragment): basis of mobility region from pBR322
   4426..4461    -  CDS            rop (fragment): Rop protein, which maintains plasmids at low copy number; rop
   4556..4660    +  promoter       AmpR promoter: bla
   4661..5521    +  CDS            AmpR: β-lactamase; bla; confers resistance to ampicillin, carbenicillin, and related antibiotics
   5692..6280    +  rep_origin     ori: high-copy-number ColE1/pMB1/pBR322/pUC origin of replication
