[The description below was written by a language model from this plasmid's Addgene catalogue record and pLannotate feature annotations shown in this document.]
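Description:
pAAV-hsyn-GRAB_DA2h is an adeno-associated virus transfer plasmid built on a pAAV backbone for neuronal expression of GRAB_DA2h, the second-generation, high-affinity member of the GRAB family of genetically encoded dopamine sensors. It is propagated in E. coli as a high-copy plasmid through a ColE1/pUC-type origin and is selected with ampicillin via the β-lactamase gene. An f1 phage origin is also present in the backbone. A recombination-deficient growth strain is recorded, which fits the presence of the repeat-rich AAV2 inverted terminal repeats. The ITRs flank the expression cassette and provide the signals for replication and packaging of the vector genome into AAV particles. The automated annotation finds the downstream ITR intact but only short fragments of the upstream one, which may reflect how difficult these hairpin regions are to sequence and annotate.

Between the ITRs, the human synapsin I promoter restricts expression to neurons. The open reading frame begins with a mouse Igκ leader peptide, which promotes membrane targeting, followed by a dopamine receptor scaffold split into two segments by a GFP-derived fluorescent module labelled cEGFP. This layout matches the GRAB design principle, in which ligand-induced conformational change in a G-protein-coupled receptor alters the fluorescence of the inserted green fluorescent protein. The catalogue lists the insert as human, whereas the annotation tool matched the receptor segments to mouse Drd4 by homology, so the exact receptor identity should not be taken from that label. A WPRE and the human growth hormone polyadenylation signal follow the coding sequence to enhance transcript stability and expression. The construct is used to produce AAV, including an AAV9 preparation, for monitoring dopaminergic activity in vivo.
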