Addgene plasmid #140554: pAAV-hsyn-GRAB_DA2h
Purpose: Expresses the 2nd generation high-affinity DA sensor GRAB_DA2h in neurons
Depositing lab: Yulong Li. Publication: Next-generation GRAB sensors for monitoring dopaminergic activity in vivo. Sun F, Zhou J, Dai B, Qian T, Zeng J, Li X, Zhuo Y, Zhang Y, Wang Y, Qian C, Tan K, Feng J, Dong H, Lin D, Cui G, Li Y. Nat Methods. 2020 Nov;17(11):1156-1166. doi: 10.1038/s41592-020-00981-9. Epub 2020 Oct 21. PubMed 33087905.
Backbone
  Vector backbone: pAAV
  Backbone size w/o insert (bp): 4495
  Vector type: AAV
Growth in bacteria
  Bacterial resistance: Ampicillin, 100 μg/mL
  Growth temperature: 37°C
  Growth strain: NEB Stable
  Copy number: High Copy
Gene/Insert
  Gene/Insert name: The 2nd generation DA sensor GRAB_DA2h (high affinity)
  Species: H. sapiens (human)
  Insert size (bp): 1857
  Promoter: hSyn
  Cloning method: Gibson Cloning
Terms and licenses: Academic/Nonprofit Terms; Industry Terms: Not Available to Industry
How to cite: pAAV-hsyn-GRAB_DA2h was a gift from Yulong Li (Addgene plasmid # 140554 ; http://n2t.net/addgene:140554 ; RRID:Addgene_140554) For viral preps, please replace (Addgene plasmid # 140554) in the above sentence with: (Addgene viral prep # 140554-AAV9)
