LOCUS       Exported 6352 bp ds-DNA circular UNA 24-FEB-2020
DEFINITION  natural circular DNA
ACCESSION   .
VERSION     .
KEYWORDS    .
SOURCE      natural DNA sequence
  ORGANISM  unspecified
REFERENCE   1 (bases 1 to 6352)
  AUTHORS   .
  TITLE     Direct Submission
  JOURNAL   Exported Monday, Feb 24, 2020 from SnapGene Viewer 5.0.7
            https://www.snapgene.com
FEATURES             Location/Qualifiers
     source          1..6352
                     /organism="unspecified"
                     /mol_type="genomic DNA"
     unsure          1..141
                     /label=L-ITR
                     /note="/vntifkey=21"
     promoter        156..597
                     /label=synapsin
     CDS             598..2454
                     /codon_start=1
                     /label=GRAB_DA2h
                     /translation="METDTLLLWVLLLWVPGSTGDTSLYKKVGTTGDPLNLSWYDDDLE
                     RQNWSRPFNGSDGKADRPHYNYYATLLTLLIAVIVFGNVLVCMAVSREKALQTTTNYLI
                     VSLAVADLLVATLVMPWVVYLEVVGEWKFSRIHCDIFVTLDVMMCTASILNLCAISIDR
                     YTAVAMPMLYNTRYSSKRRVTVMISIVWVLSFTISCPLLFGLNNADQNECIIANPAFVV
                     YSSIVSFYVPFIVMLLVYIKIYIVLRRRRKRVNTKRSSRAFRAHLRAPLKGNCTHPEDM
                     KLGGTVYIKADKQKNGIKANFHIRHNIEDGGVQLAYHYQQNTPIGDGPVLLPDNHYLSV
                     QSKLSKDPNEKRDHMVLLEFVTAAGITLGMDELYKGGTGGKSMVSKGEELFTGVVPILV
                     ELDGDVNGHKFSVSGEGEGDATYGKLTLKFICTTGKLPVPWPTLVTTLTYGVQCFSRYP
                     DHMKQHDFFKSAMPEGYIQERTIFFKDDGNYKTRAEVKFEGDTLVNRIELKGIDFKEDG
                     NILGHKLEYNTGAAAMSRRKLSQQKEKKATQMLAIVLGVFIICWLPFFITHILNIHCDC
                     NIPPVLYSAFTWLGYVNSAVNPIIYTTFNIEFRKAFLKILHC"
     unsure          2452..2454
                     /label=IgK-DA4.3M205T
     unsure          2469..3077
                     /label=WPRE
                     /note="/vntifkey=21"
     polyA_signal    3097..3575
                     /label=hGH polyA
                     /label=hGH polyA
                     /label=PolyA signal
                     /note="/vntifkey=25"
     unsure          3615..3755
                     /label=R-ITR
                     /note="/vntifkey=21"
     rep_origin      3847..4153
                     /label=f1 Origin
                     /label=f1 Origin
                     /label=Replication origin
                     /note="/vntifkey=33"
     unsure          4672..5529
                     /label=AmpR
                     /note="/vntifkey=21"
     rep_origin      5680..6347
                     /label=pUC ori
                     /label=pUC ori
                     /label=Replication origin
                     /note="/vntifkey=33"
ORIGIN
        1 cctgcaggca gctgcgcgct cgctcgctca ctgaggccgc ccgggcaaag cccgggcgtc
       61 gggcgacctt tggtcgcccg gcctcagtga gcgagcgagc gcgcagagag ggagtggcca
      121 actccatcac taggggttcc tgcggccgca cgcgtatgag gcggggtggg ggtgcctacc
      181 tgacgaccga ccccgaccca ctggacaagc acccaacccc cattccccaa attgcgcatc
      241 ccctatcaga gagggggagg ggaaacagga tgcggcgagg cgcgtgcgca ctgccagctt
      301 cagcaccgcg gacagtgcct tcgcccccgc ctggcggcgc gcgccaccgc cgcctcagca
      361 ctgaaggcgc gctgacgtca ctcgccggtc ccccgcaaac tccccttccc ggccaccttg
      421 gtcgcgtccg cgccgccgcc ggcccagccg gaccgcacca cgcgaggcgc gagatagggg
      481 ggcacgggcg cgaccatctg cgctgcggcg ccggcgactc agcgctgcct cagtctgcgg
      541 tgggcagcgg aggagtcgtg tcgtgcctga gagcgcagtc gagaaaccgg tgccaccatg
      601 gagacagaca cactcctgct atgggtactg ctgctctggg ttccaggttc cactggtgac
      661 acaagtttgt acaaaaaagt tggcaccacc ggtgatccac tgaatctgtc ctggtatgat
      721 gatgatctgg agaggcagaa ctggagccgg cccttcaacg ggtcagacgg gaaggcggac
      781 agaccccact acaactacta tgccacactg ctcaccctgc tcatcgctgt catcgtcttc
      841 ggcaacgtgc tggtgtgcat ggctgtgtcc cgcgagaagg cgctgcagac caccaccaac
      901 tacctgatcg tcagcctcgc agtggccgac ctcctcgtcg ccacactggt catgccctgg
      961 gttgtctacc tggaggtggt aggtgagtgg aaattcagca ggattcactg tgacatcttc
     1021 gtcactctgg acgtcatgat gtgcacggcg agcatcctga acttgtgtgc catcagcatc
     1081 gacaggtaca cagctgtggc catgcccatg ctgtacaata cgcgctacag ctccaagcgc
     1141 cgggtcaccg tcatgatctc catcgtctgg gtcctgtcct tcaccatctc ctgcccactc
     1201 ctcttcggac tcaataacgc agaccagaac gagtgcatca ttgccaaccc ggccttcgtg
     1261 gtctactcct ccatcgtctc cttctacgtg cccttcattg tcatgctgct ggtctacatc
     1321 aagatctaca ttgtcctccg cagacgccgc aagcgagtca acaccaaacg cagcagccga
     1381 gctttcaggg cccacctgag ggctccacta aagggcaact gtactcaccc cgaggacatg
     1441 aaactcggag gaactgtcta tatcaaggcc gacaagcaga agaacggcat caaggcgaac
     1501 ttccacatcc gccacaacat cgaggacggc ggcgtgcagc tcgcctacca ctaccagcag
     1561 aacaccccca tcggcgacgg ccccgtgctg ctgcccgaca accactacct gagcgtgcag
     1621 tccaaacttt cgaaagaccc caacgagaag cgcgatcaca tggtcctgct ggagttcgtg
     1681 accgccgccg ggatcactct cggcatggac gagctgtaca agggcggtac cggagggaaa
     1741 tccatggtga gcaagggcga ggagctgttc accggggtgg tgcccatcct ggtcgagctg
     1801 gacggcgacg taaacggcca caagttcagc gtgtccggcg agggtgaggg cgatgccacc
     1861 tacggcaagc tgaccctgaa gttcatctgc accaccggca agctgcccgt gccctggccc
     1921 accctcgtga ccaccctgac ctacggcgtg cagtgcttca gccgctaccc cgaccacatg
     1981 aagcagcacg acttcttcaa gtccgccatg cccgaaggct acatccagga gcgcaccatc
     2041 ttcttcaagg acgacggcaa ctacaagacc cgcgccgagg tgaagttcga gggcgacacc
     2101 ctggtgaacc gcatcgagct gaagggcatc gacttcaagg aggacggcaa catcctgggg
     2161 cacaagctgg agtacaacac tggagcagca gcaatgagcc gtaggaagct ctcccagcag
     2221 aaggagaaga aagccactca gatgctcgcc attgttctcg gcgtgttcat catctgctgg
     2281 ctgcccttct tcatcacaca catcctgaac atacactgtg actgcaacat cccgcctgtc
     2341 ctgtacagcg ccttcacgtg gctgggctat gtcaacagcg ccgtgaaccc catcatctac
     2401 accaccttca acattgagtt ccgcaaggcc ttcctgaaga tcctccactg ctgagaattc
     2461 gatatcaagc ttatcgataa tcaacctctg gattacaaaa tttgtgaaag attgactggt
     2521 attcttaact atgttgctcc ttttacgcta tgtggatacg ctgctttaat gcctttgtat
     2581 catgctattg cttcccgtat ggctttcatt ttctcctcct tgtataaatc ctggttgctg
     2641 tctctttatg aggagttgtg gcccgttgtc aggcaacgtg gcgtggtgtg cactgtgttt
     2701 gctgacgcaa cccccactgg ttggggcatt gccaccacct gtcagctcct ttccgggact
     2761 ttcgctttcc ccctccctat tgccacggcg gaactcatcg ccgcctgcct tgcccgctgc
     2821 tggacagggg ctcggctgtt gggcactgac aattccgtgg tgttgtcggg gaaatcatcg
     2881 tcctttcctt ggctgctcgc ctatgttgcc acctggattc tgcgcgggac gtccttctgc
     2941 tacgtccctt cggccctcaa tccagcggac cttccttccc gcggcctgct gccggctctg
     3001 cggcctcttc cgcgtcttcg ccttcgccct cagacgagtc ggatctccct ttgggccgcc
     3061 tccccgcatc gataccgagc gctgctcgag agatctacgg gtggcatccc tgtgacccct
     3121 ccccagtgcc tctcctggcc ctggaagttg ccactccagt gcccaccagc cttgtcctaa
     3181 taaaattaag ttgcatcatt ttgtctgact aggtgtcctt ctataatatt atggggtgga
     3241 ggggggtggt atggagcaag gggcaagttg ggaagacaac ctgtagggcc tgcggggtct
     3301 attgggaacc aagctggagt gcagtggcac aatcttggct cactgcaatc tccgcctcct
     3361 gggttcaagc gattctcctg cctcagcctc ccgagttgtt gggattccag gcatgcatga
     3421 ccaggctcag ctaatttttg tttttttggt agagacgggg tttcaccata ttggccaggc
     3481 tggtctccaa ctcctaatct caggtgatct acccaccttg gcctcccaaa ttgctgggat
     3541 tacaggcgtg aaccactgct cccttccctg tccttctgat tttgtaggta accacgtgcg
     3601 gaccgagcgg ccgcaggaac ccctagtgat ggagttggcc actccctctc tgcgcgctcg
     3661 ctcgctcact gaggccgggc gaccaaaggt cgcccgacgc ccgggctttg cccgggcggc
     3721 ctcagtgagc gagcgagcgc gcagctgcct gcaggggcgc ctgatgcggt attttctcct
     3781 tacgcatctg tgcggtattt cacaccgcat annnnnnnnn nnnnnnnnnn nnnnnnnnnn
     3841 nnnnnnnnnn nnnnnnnnnn nnnnnnnnnn nnnnnnnnnn nnnnnnnnnn nnnnnnnnnn
     3901 nnnnnnnnnn nnnnnnnnnn nnnnnnnnnn nnnnnnnnnn nnnnnnnnnn nnncnnnnnn
     3961 nnnnnnnnnn nnnnnnnnnn nnnnnnnnnn nnnnnnnnnn nnnnnnnnnn nnnnnnnnnn
     4021 nnnnnnnnnn nnnnnnnnnn nnnnnnnnnn nnnnnnnnnn nnnnnnnnnn nnnnnnnnnn
     4081 nnnnnnnnnn nnnnnccttt gacgttggag tccacgttct ttaatagtgg actcttgttc
     4141 caaactggaa caacactcaa ccctatctcg ggctattctt ttgatttata agggattttg
     4201 ccgatttcgg cctattggtt aaaaaatgag ctgatttaac aaaaatttaa cgcgaatttt
     4261 aacaaaatat taacgtttac aattttatgg tgcactctca gtacaatctg ctctgatgcc
     4321 gcatagttaa gccagccccg acacccgcca acacccgctg acgcgccctg acgggcttgt
     4381 ctgctcccgg catccgctta cagacaagct gtgaccgtct ccgggagctg catgtgtcag
     4441 aggttttcac cgtcatcacc gaaacgcgcg agacgaaagg gcctcgtgat acgcctattt
     4501 ttataggtta atgtcatgat aataatggtt tcttagacgt caggtggcac ttttcgggga
     4561 aatgtgcgcg gaacccctat ttgtttattt ttctaaatac attcaaatat gtatccgctc
     4621 atgagacaat aaccctgata aatgcttcaa taatattgaa aaaggaagag tatgagtatt
     4681 caacatttcc gtgtcgccct tattcccttt tttgcggcat tttgccttcc tgtttttgct
     4741 cacccagaaa cgctggtgaa agtaaaagat gctgaagatc agttgggtgc acgagtgggt
     4801 tacatcgaac tggatctcaa cagcggtaag atccttgaga gttttcgccc cgaagaacgt
     4861 tttccaatga tgagcacttt taaagttctg ctatgtggcg cggtattatc ccgtattgac
     4921 gccgggcaag agcaactcgg tcgccgcata cactattctc agaatgactt ggttgagtac
     4981 tcaccagtca cagaaaagca tcttacggat ggcatgacag taagagaatt atgcagtgct
     5041 gccataacca tgagtgataa cactgcggcc aacttacttc tgacaacgat cggaggaccg
     5101 aaggagctaa ccgctttttt gcacaacatg ggggatcatg taactcgcct tgatcgttgg
     5161 gaaccggagc tgaatgaagc cataccaaac gacgagcgtg acaccacgat gcctgtagca
     5221 atggcaacaa cgttgcgcaa actattaact ggcgaactac ttactctagc ttcccggcaa
     5281 caattaatag actggatgga ggcggataaa gttgcaggac cacttctgcg ctcggccctt
     5341 ccggctggct ggtttattgc tgataaatct ggagccggtg agcgtgggtc tcgcggtatc
     5401 attgcagcac tggggccaga tggtaagccc tcccgtatcg tagttatcta cacgacgggg
     5461 agtcaggcaa ctatggatga acgaaataga cagatcgctg agataggtgc ctcactgatt
     5521 aagcattggt aactgtcaga ccaagtttac tcatatatac tttagattga tttaaaactt
     5581 catttttaat ttaaaaggat ctaggtgaag atcctttttg ataatctcat gaccaaaatc
     5641 ccttaacgtg agttttcgtt ccactgagcg tcagaccccg tagaaaagat caaaggatct
     5701 tcttgagatc ctttttttct gcgcgtaatc tgctgcttgc aaacaaaaaa accaccgcta
     5761 ccagcggtgg tttgtttgcc ggatcaagag ctaccaactc tttttccgaa ggtaactggc
     5821 ttcagcagag cgcagatacc aaatactgtc cttctagtgt agccgtagtt aggccaccac
     5881 ttcaagaact ctgtagcacc gcctacatac ctcgctctgc taatcctgtt accagtggct
     5941 gctgccagtg gcgataagtc gtgtcttacc gggttggact caagacgata gttaccggat
     6001 aaggcgcagc ggtcgggctg aacggggggt tcgtgcacac agcccagctt ggagcgaacg
     6061 acctacaccg aactgagata cctacagcgt gagctatgag aaagcgccac gcttcccgaa
     6121 gggagaaagg cggacaggta tccggtaagc ggcagggtcg gaacaggaga gcgcacgagg
     6181 gagcttccag ggggaaacgc ctggtatctt tatagtcctg tcgggtttcg ccacctctga
     6241 cttgagcgtc gatttttgtg atgctcgtca ggggggcgga gcctatggaa aaacgccagc
     6301 aacgcggcct ttttacggtt cctggccttt tgctggcctt ttgctcacat gt
//
